>Addgene plasmid #244188 | L4860 VEGFR2 NTEVp chain (75S NTEVp mutant), VEGFR1 CTEVp chain with ZF6a in MGEV | addgene full sequence | sequence record 489497 | Addgene NGS Result
GATCTCCCGATCCCCTATGGTGCACTCTCAGTACAATCTGCTCTGATGCCGCATAGTTAAGCCAGTATCT
GCTCCCTGCTTGTGTGTTGGAGGTCGCTGAGTAGTGCGCGAGCAAAATTTAAGCTACAACAAGGCAAGGC
TTGACCGACAATTGCATGAAGAATCTGCTTAGGGTTAGGCGTTTTGCGCTGCTTCGCGATGTACGGGCCA
GATATACGCGTTGCCAAGGTCTTGACAAACGAGTGCTAGTACAAGATCTCCCGATCCCCTATGGTGCACT
CTCAGTACAATCTGCTCTGATGCCGCATAGTTAAGCCAGTATCTGCTCCCTGCTTGTGTGTTGGAGGTCG
CTGAGTAGTGCGCGAGCAAAATTTAAGCTACAACAAGGCAAGGCTTGACCGACAATTGCATGAAGAATCT
GCTTAGGGTTAGGCGTTTTGCGCTGCTTCGCGATGTACGGGCCAGATATACGCGTTGACATTGATTATTG
ACTAGTTATTAATAGTAATCAATTACGGGGTCATTAGTTCATAGCCCATATATGGAGTTCCGCGTTACAT
AACTTACGGTAAATGGCCCGCCTGGCTGACCGCCCAACGACCCCCGCCCATTGACGTCAATAATGACGTA
TGTTCCCATAGTAACGCCAATAGGGACTTTCCATTGACGTCAATGGGTGGAGTATTTACGGTAAACTGCC
CACTTGGCAGTACATCAAGTGTATCATATGCCAAGTACGCCCCCTATTGACGTCAATGACGGTAAATGGC
CCGCCTGGCATTATGCCCAGTACATGACCTTATGGGACTTTCCTACTTGGCAGTACATCTACGTATTAGT
CATCGCTATTACCATGGTGATGCGGTTTTGGCAGTACATCAATGGGCGTGGATAGCGGTTTGACTCACGG
GGATTTCCAAGTCTCCACCCCATTGACGTCAATGGGAGTTTGTTTTGGCACCAAAATCAACGGGACTTTC
CAAAATGTCGTAACAACTCCGCCCCATTGACGCAAATGGGCGGTAGGCGTGTACGGTGGGAGGTCTATAT
AAGCAGAGCTCTCTGGCTAACTAGAGAACCCACTGCTTACTGGCTTATCGAAATTAATACGACTCACTAT
AGGGAGTCCCAAGCTGGCTAGCGCCACCATGGTTTCCAAGGGCGAAGAGGACAATATGGCCAGCCTGCCT
GCCACACACGAGCTGCACATCTTTGGCAGCATCAACGGCGTGGACTTCGACATGGTCGGACAAGGCACCG
GCAATCCCAACGACGGCTACGAGGAACTGAACCTGAAGTCCACAAAGGGCGACCTCCAGTTCAGCCCCTG
GATTCTGGTGCCTCACATCGGCTACGGCTTCCACCAGTACCTGCCTTATCCTGACGGCATGAGCCCTTTC
CAGGCCGCCATGGTTGATGGCTCTGGCTACCAGGTCCACCGGACCATGCAGTTTGAGGATGGCGCTTCCC
TGACCGTGAACTACAGATACACCTACGAGGGCAGCCACATCAAAGGCGAGGCCCAAGTGAAAGGCACAGG
CTTCCCTGCTGATGGCCCCGTGATGACCAATTCTCTGACAGCCGCCGACTGGTGCAGAAGCAAGAAAACA
TACCCCAACGACAAGACCATCATCAGCACCTTCAAGTGGTCCTACACCACCGGCAACGGCAAGCGGTACA
GAAGCACCGCCAGAACCACCTACACCTTCGCCAAACCTATGGCCGCCAACTACCTGAAGAACCAGCCTAT
GTACGTGTTCCGCAAGACCGAGCTGAAGCACTCCAAGACAGAACTGAACTTCAAAGAGTGGCAGAAAGCC
TTCACCGACGTGATGGGCATGGACGAACTCTACAAATGAGCGGCCGCTCGAGTCTAGAGGGCCCGTTTAA
ACCCGCTGATCAGCCTCGACTGTGCCTTCTAGTTGCCAGCCATCTGTTGTTTGCCCCTCCCCCGTGCCTT
CCTTGACCCTGGAAGGTGCCACTCCCACTGTCCTTTCCTAATAAAATGAGGAAATTGCATCGCATTGTCT
GAGTAGGTGTCATTCTATTCTGGGGGGTGGGGTGGGGCAGGACAGCAAGGGGGAGGATTGGGAAGTCAAT
AGCAGGCATGCTGGGGATGCGGTGGGCTCTATGGCTTCTGAGGCAGGTCGAGGGTACATGCGCCTTACTC
CTTGTGAGCGCATCGCGATAAGCTCTAGAGGGACAGCCCCCCCCCAAAGCCCCCAGGGATGTAATTACGT
CCCTCCCCCGCTAGGGGGCAGCAGCGAGCCGCCCGGGGCTCCGCTCCGGTCCGGCGCTCCCCCCGCATCC
CCGAGCCGGCAGCGTGCGGGGACAGCCCGGGCACGGGGAAGGTGGCACGGGATCGCTTTCCTCTGAACGC
TTCTCGCTGCTCTTTGAGCCTGCAGACACCTGGGGGGATACGGGGAAAAAGCTTTAGGCTGAAAGAGAGA
TTTAGAATGACAGAATCATAGAACGGCCTGCGTACGGATGGGGCTCTAGCTCTAGAGCTTGATATCGAAT
TCCTGCAGCCCCGCTAGAGGGACAGCCCCCCCCCAAAGCCCCCAGGGATGTAATTACGTCCCTCCCCCGC
TAGGGGGCAGCAGCGAGCCGCCCGGGGCTCCGCTCCGGTCCGGCGCTCCCCCCGCATCCCCGAGCCGGCA
GCGTGCGGGGACAGCCCGGGCACGGGGAAGGTGGCACGGGATCGCTTTCCTCTGAACGCTTCTCGCTGCT
CTTTGAGCCTGCAGACACCTGGGGGGATACGGGGAAAAAGCTTTAGGCTGAAAGAGAGATTTAGAATGAC
AGAATCATAGAACGGCCTGGGCGCGCCTGGTGGCGAACGATCAACAGACGGGAGAGGGCAAAACCGATGT
TGACGGACTAATCCTGACAAGATCTGGGGAGGTCGCTGAGTAGTGCGCGAGCAAAATTTAAGCTACAACA
AGGCAAGGCTTGACCGACAATTGCATGAAGAATCTGCTTAGGGTTAGGCGTTTTGCGCTGCTTCGCGATG
TACGGGCCAGATATACGCGTGAGTAATTCATACAAAAGGACTCGCCCCTGCCTTGGGGAATCCCAGGGAC
CGTCGTTAAACTCCCACTAACGTAGAACCCAGAGATCGCTGCGTTCCCGCCCCCTCACCCGCCCGCTCTC
GTCATCACTGAGGTGGAGAAGAGCATGCGTGAGGCTCCGGTGCCCGTCAGTGGGCAGAGCGCACATCGCC
CACAGTCCCCGAGAAGTTGGGGGGAGGGGTCGGCAATTGAACCGGTGCCTAGAGAAGGTGGCGCGGGGTA
AACTGGGAAAGTGATGTCGTGTACTGGCTCCGCCTTTTTCCCGAGGGTGGGGGAGAACCGTATATAAGTG
CAGTAGTCGCCGTGAACGTTCTTTTTCGCAACGGGTTTGCCGCCAGAACACAGGTAAGTGCCGTGTGTGG
TTCCCGCGGGCCTGGCCTCTTTACGGGTTATGGCCCTTGCGTGCCTTGAATTACTTCCACGCCCCTGGCT
GCAGTACGTGATTCTTGATCCCGAGCTTCGGGTTGGAAGTGGGTGGGAGAGTTCGAGGCCTTGCGCTTAA
GGAGCCCCTTCGCCTCGTGCTTGAGTTGAGGCCTGGCTTGGGCGCTGGGGCCGCCGCGTGCGAATCTGGT
GGCACCTTCGCGCCTGTCTCGCTGCTTTCGATAAGTCTCTAGCCATTTAAAATTTTTGATGACCTGCTGC
GACGCTTTTTTTCTGGCAAGATAGTCTTGTAAATGCGGGCCAAGATCTGCACACTGGTATTTCGGTTTTT
GGGGCCGCGGGCGGCGACGGGGCCCGTGCGTCCCAGCGCACATGTTCGGCGAGGCGGGGCCTGCGAGCGC
GGCCACCGAGAATCGGACGGGGGTAGTCTCAAGCTGGCCGGCCTGCTCTGGTGCCTGGCCTCGCGCCGCC
GTGTATCGCCCCGCCCTGGGCGGCAAGGCTGGCCCGGTCGGCACCAGTTGCGTGAGCGGAAAGATGGCCG
CTTCCCGGCCCTGCTGCAGGGAGCTCAAAATGGAGGACGCGGCGCTCGGGAGAGCGGGCGGGTGAGTCAC
CCACACAAAGGAAAAGGGCCTTTCCGTCCTCAGCCGTCGCTTCATGTGACTCCACGGAGTACCGGGCGCC
GTCCAGGCACCTCGATTAGTTCTCGAGCTTTTGGAGTACGTCGTCTTTAGGTTGGGGGGAGGGGTTTTAT
GCGATGGAGTTTCCCCACACTGAGTGGGTGGAGACTGAAGTTAGGCCAGCTTGGCACTTGATGTAATTCT
CCTTGGAATTTGCCCTTTTTGAGTTTGGATCTTGGTTCATTCTCAAGCCTCAGACAGTGGTTCAAAGTTT
TTTTCTTCCATTTCAGGTGTCGTGAGAGCTCGTTTAGTGAACCGTCAGATCGCCTGGAGACGCCATCCAC
GCTGTTTTGACCTCCATAGAAGAGAACGGGACCGATCCAAATTCTCGAGGCTAGCTGTACAGCCACCATG
CAGAGCAAGGTGCTGCTGGCTGTTGCCCTGTGGCTGTGCGTGGAAACCAGAGCCGACTACAAGGACCACG
ACGGCGATTATAAGGATCACGACATCGATTACAAAGACGACGACGACAAGGCCAGCGTGGGCCTGCCTTC
TGTTTCTCTGGATCTGCCCAGACTGAGCATCCAGAAGGACATCCTGACCATCAAGGCCAACACCACACTC
CAGATCACCTGTCGGGGACAGCGCGATCTGGATTGGCTGTGGCCTAACAATCAGAGCGGCAGCGAGCAGC
GCGTGGAAGTGACAGAGTGTTCCGATGGCCTGTTCTGCAAGACCCTGACAATCCCCAAAGTGATCGGCAA
CGACACCGGGGCCTACAAGTGCTTCTACAGAGAGACAGACCTGGCCTCCGTGATCTACGTGTACGTGCAG
GACTACAGAAGCCCCTTTATCGCCAGCGTGTCCGATCAGCACGGCGTGGTGTATATCACCGAGAACAAGA
ACAAGACCGTGGTCATCCCCTGCCTGGGCAGCATCAGCAACCTGAATGTGTCCCTGTGCGCCCGGTATCC
TGAGAAGAGATTCGTGCCCGACGGCAACAGAATCAGCTGGGACAGCAAGAAGGGCTTCACTATCCCCAGC
TACATGATCAGCTACGCCGGCATGGTGTTCTGCGAGGCCAAGATCAACGACGAGAGCTACCAGAGCATCA
TGTATATCGTGGTGGTCGTGGGCTACCGCATCTACGATGTGGTGCTGAGCCCTAGCCACGGCATCGAACT
GTCTGTGGGAGAGAAGCTGGTGCTGAACTGCACCGCCAGAACCGAGCTGAATGTGGGCATCGACTTCAAC
TGGGAGTACCCCAGCAGCAAGCACCAGCACAAGAAACTGGTCAACCGGGACCTGAAAACCCAGAGCGGCT
CCGAGATGAAGAAGTTCCTGAGCACACTGACAATCGACGGCGTGACCAGAAGCGACCAGGGCCTGTATAC
TTGTGCCGCCTCTAGCGGCCTGATGACCAAGAAAAACAGCACCTTCGTGCGGGTCCACGAGAAGCCTTTT
GTGGCCTTTGGCAGCGGCATGGAAAGCCTGGTGGAAGCCACAGTGGGCGAGAGAGTCAGAATCCCCGCTA
AGTACCTGGGCTACCCTCCACCTGAGATCAAGTGGTACAAGAACGGCATCCCTCTGGAAAGCAACCACAC
AATCAAGGCCGGCCACGTGCTGACAATCATGGAAGTGTCCGAGAGAGACACCGGCAATTACACCGTGATC
CTGACTAACCCCATCAGCAAAGAAAAGCAGAGCCACGTGGTGTCCCTGGTGGTGTATGTGCCTCCTCAGA
TCGGCGAGAAGTCCCTGATCAGCCCCGTGGACAGCTACCAGTACGGCACCACACAGACACTGACCTGCAC
CGTGTACGCCATTCCTCCACCTCACCACATCCACTGGTACTGGCAGCTGGAAGAGGAATGCGCCAACGAG
CCTTCTCAGGCCGTGTCCGTGACAAACCCCTATCCTTGTGAAGAGTGGCGGAGCGTGGAAGATTTCCAAG
GCGGCAACAAGATCGAAGTCAACAAGAACCAGTTCGCCCTGATCGAGGGCAAGAACAAAACAGTGTCTAC
CCTCGTGATCCAGGCCGCCAATGTGTCTGCCCTGTATAAGTGCGAGGCCGTGAACAAAGTCGGCAGAGGC
GAAAGAGTGATCAGCTTCCACGTGACAAGAGGCCCCGAGATCACCCTCCAGCCAGATATGCAGCCTACCG
AGCAAGAGTCCGTCAGCCTGTGGTGTACCGCCGACAGATCCACCTTCGAGAACCTGACCTGGTACAAGCT
GGGACCCCAGCCTCTGCCTATTCACGTGGGAGAACTGCCCACACCTGTGTGCAAGAACCTGGACACCCTG
TGGAAACTGAACGCCACCATGTTCAGCAACAGCACCAACGACATTCTGATCATGGAACTGAAGAACGCCA
GCCTCCAGGACCAGGGCGATTATGTGTGTCTGGCCCAGGACAGAAAGACCAAAAAGCGGCACTGTGTCGT
GCGGCAGCTGACCGTGCTTGAAAGAGTGGCCCCAACCATCACCGGCAACCTGGAAAATCAGACCACCAGC
ATCGGCGAGTCCATCGAGGTGTCATGTACCGCCTCTGGCAACCCACCTCCACAGATCATGTGGTTCAAGG
ACAACGAGACACTGGTCGAGGACAGCGGCATCGTGCTGAAGGACGGCAATCGGAATCTGACCATTCGGAG
AGTGCGGAAAGAGGACGAGGGACTGTATACCTGCCAGGCCTGTAGCGTGCTGGGCTGTGCTAAAGTGGAA
GCCTTCTTTATCATCGAGGGCGCTCAAGAAAAGACCAACCTCGAAATCATCATCCTCGTGGGCACAGCCG
TGATCGCCATGTTCTTTTGGCTGCTGCTCGTGATCATCCTGCGGACCGTGAAAGGCGCCGAGAGCTTGTT
TAAGGGGCCGCGTGATTACAACCCGATATCGAGCACCATTTGTCATTTGACGAATGAATCTGATGGGCAC
ACAACATCGTTGTATGGTATTGGATTTGGTCCCTTCATCATTACAAACAAGCACTTGTTTAGAAGAAATA
ATGGAACACTGTTGGTCCAATCACTACATGGTGTATTCAAGGTCAAGAACACCACGACTTTGCAACAAAG
CCTCATTGATGGGAGGGACATGATAATTATTCGCATGCCTAAGGATTTCCCACCATTTCCTCAAAAGCTG
AAATTTAGAGAGCCACAAAGGGAAGAGCGCATATGTCTTGTGACAACCAACTTCCAAACTTAGGCGGCCG
CTCGAGTCTAGAGGGCCCGTTTAAACCCGCTGATCAGCCTCGACTGTGCCTTCTAGTTGCCAGCCATCTG
TTGTTTGCCCCTCCCCCGTGCCTTCCTTGACCCTGGAAGGTGCCACTCCCACTGTCCTTTCCTAATAAAA
TGAGGAAATTGCATCGCATTGTCTGAGTAGGTGTCATTCTATTCTGGGGGGTGGGGTGGGGCAGGACAGC
AAGGGGGAGGATTGGGAAGTCAATAGCAGGCATGCTGGGGATGCGGTGGGCTCTATGGCTTCTGAGGCAG
GTCGAAGAACTATTTCCTGGCTGTTACGCGAGCGCATCGCGATAAGCTCTAGAGGGACAGCCCCCCCCCA
AAGCCCCCAGGGATGTAATTACGTCCCTCCCCCGCTAGGGGGCAGCAGCGAGCCGCCCGGGGCTCCGCTC
CGGTCCGGCGCTCCCCCCGCATCCCCGAGCCGGCAGCGTGCGGGGACAGCCCGGGCACGGGGAAGGTGGC
ACGGGATCGCTTTCCTCTGAACGCTTCTCGCTGCTCTTTGAGCCTGCAGACACCTGGGGGGATACGGGGA
AAAAGCTTTAGGCTGAAAGAGAGATTTAGAATGACAGAATCATAGAACGGCCTGCGTACGGATGGGGCTC
TAGCTCTAGAGCTTGATATCGAATTCCTGCAGCCCCGCTAGAGGGACAGCCCCCCCCCAAAGCCCCCAGG
GATGTAATTACGTCCCTCCCCCGCTAGGGGGCAGCAGCGAGCCGCCCGGGGCTCCGCTCCGGTCCGGCGC
TCCCCCCGCATCCCCGAGCCGGCAGCGTGCGGGGACAGCCCGGGCACGGGGAAGGTGGCACGGGATCGCT
TTCCTCTGAACGCTTCTCGCTGCTCTTTGAGCCTGCAGACACCTGGGGGGATACGGGGAAAAAGCTTTAG
GCTGAAAGAGAGATTTAGAATGACAGAATCATAGAACGGCCTGGGCGCGCCTGGTGGCGAACGATCAACA
GACGGGAGAGGACTAAATAGTAGTTCAGACGCCGTTAAGCGCAAGATCTGGGGAGGTCGCTGAGTAGTGC
GCGAGCAAAATTTAAGCTACAACAAGGCAAGGCTTGACCGACAATTGCATGAAGAATCTGCTTAGGGTTA
GGCGTTTTGCGCTGCTTCGCGATGTACGGGCCAGATATACGCGTGAGTAATTCATACAAAAGGACTCGCC
CCTGCCTTGGGGAATCCCAGGGACCGTCGTTAAACTCCCACTAACGTAGAACCCAGAGATCGCTGCGTTC
CCGCCCCCTCACCCGCCCGCTCTCGTCATCACTGAGGTGGAGAAGAGCATGCGTGAGGCTCCGGTGCCCG
TCAGTGGGCAGAGCGCACATCGCCCACAGTCCCCGAGAAGTTGGGGGGAGGGGTCGGCAATTGAACCGGT
GCCTAGAGAAGGTGGCGCGGGGTAAACTGGGAAAGTGATGTCGTGTACTGGCTCCGCCTTTTTCCCGAGG
GTGGGGGAGAACCGTATATAAGTGCAGTAGTCGCCGTGAACGTTCTTTTTCGCAACGGGTTTGCCGCCAG
AACACAGGTAAGTGCCGTGTGTGGTTCCCGCGGGCCTGGCCTCTTTACGGGTTATGGCCCTTGCGTGCCT
TGAATTACTTCCACGCCCCTGGCTGCAGTACGTGATTCTTGATCCCGAGCTTCGGGTTGGAAGTGGGTGG
GAGAGTTCGAGGCCTTGCGCTTAAGGAGCCCCTTCGCCTCGTGCTTGAGTTGAGGCCTGGCTTGGGCGCT
GGGGCCGCCGCGTGCGAATCTGGTGGCACCTTCGCGCCTGTCTCGCTGCTTTCGATAAGTCTCTAGCCAT
TTAAAATTTTTGATGACCTGCTGCGACGCTTTTTTTCTGGCAAGATAGTCTTGTAAATGCGGGCCAAGAT
CTGCACACTGGTATTTCGGTTTTTGGGGCCGCGGGCGGCGACGGGGCCCGTGCGTCCCAGCGCACATGTT
CGGCGAGGCGGGGCCTGCGAGCGCGGCCACCGAGAATCGGACGGGGGTAGTCTCAAGCTGGCCGGCCTGC
TCTGGTGCCTGGCCTCGCGCCGCCGTGTATCGCCCCGCCCTGGGCGGCAAGGCTGGCCCGGTCGGCACCA
GTTGCGTGAGCGGAAAGATGGCCGCTTCCCGGCCCTGCTGCAGGGAGCTCAAAATGGAGGACGCGGCGCT
CGGGAGAGCGGGCGGGTGAGTCACCCACACAAAGGAAAAGGGCCTTTCCGTCCTCAGCCGTCGCTTCATG
TGACTCCACGGAGTACCGGGCGCCGTCCAGGCACCTCGATTAGTTCTCGAGCTTTTGGAGTACGTCGTCT
TTAGGTTGGGGGGAGGGGTTTTATGCGATGGAGTTTCCCCACACTGAGTGGGTGGAGACTGAAGTTAGGC
CAGCTTGGCACTTGATGTAATTCTCCTTGGAATTTGCCCTTTTTGAGTTTGGATCTTGGTTCATTCTCAA
GCCTCAGACAGTGGTTCAAAGTTTTTTTCTTCCATTTCAGGTGTCGTGAGAGCTCGTTTAGTGAACCGTC
AGATCGCCTGGAGACGCCATCCACGCTGTTTTGACCTCCATAGAAGAGAACGGGACCGATCCAAATTCTC
GAGGCTAGCTGTACAGCCACCATGGTGTCCTACTGGGATACCGGCGTTCTGCTGTGTGCCCTGCTGTCTT
GTCTGCTGCTGACCGGATCTAGCAGCGGCGACTACAAGGACCACGACGGCGATTATAAGGATCATGACAT
CGATTACAAGGACGATGACGACAAGAGCAAGCTGAAGGACCCCGAGCTGAGCCTGAAGGGAACCCAGCAT
ATTATGCAGGCCGGCCAGACACTGCACCTCCAGTGTAGAGGCGAAGCCGCTCACAAATGGTCCCTGCCTG
AGATGGTGTCCAAAGAGAGCGAGCGGCTGAGCATCACCAAGAGCGCCTGTGGCAGAAACGGCAAGCAGTT
CTGCTCCACACTGACCCTGAATACTGCCCAGGCCAACCACACCGGCTTCTACAGCTGCAAGTATCTGGCC
GTGCCTACCAGCAAGAAGAAAGAAACCGAGAGCGCCATCTACATCTTCATCAGCGACACCGGCAGACCCT
TCGTGGAAATGTACTCTGAGATCCCCGAGATCATCCACATGACCGAGGGCAGAGAGCTGGTCATCCCTTG
CAGAGTGACAAGCCCCAACATCACCGTGACTCTGAAGAAGTTCCCTCTGGACACACTGATCCCCGACGGC
AAGAGAATCATCTGGGACAGCCGGAAGGGCTTCATCATCAGCAACGCCACCTACAAAGAGATCGGCCTGC
TGACCTGTGAAGCCACCGTGAACGGCCACCTGTATAAGACCAACTACCTGACACACAGGCAGACCAACAC
CATCATCGACGTGCAGATCAGCACCCCTCGGCCAGTGAAACTGCTGAGAGGACACACCCTGGTGCTGAAT
TGCACCGCCACCACACCTCTGAACACCAGAGTGCAGATGACCTGGTCTTACCCCGACGAGAAGAACAAGC
GGGCTTCCGTGCGGAGAAGAATCGACCAGAGCAACAGCCACGCCAACATCTTCTACTCCGTGCTGACCAT
CGACAAGATGCAGAACAAGGACAAGGGCCTGTATACCTGTAGAGTGCGGAGCGGCCCTAGCTTCAAGAGC
GTGAACACCTCCGTGCATATCTACGACAAGGCCTTCATCACAGTGAAGCACCGGAAGCAGCAGGTCCTGG
AAACAGTGGCCGGCAAGAGGTCCTACAGACTGAGCATGAAAGTGAAGGCTTTCCCATCTCCTGAGGTCGT
GTGGCTGAAGGATGGACTGCCTGCCACAGAGAAGTCTGCCAGATACCTGACCAGAGGCTACAGCCTGATC
ATCAAGGACGTGACCGAGGAAGATGCCGGCAACTACACCATCCTGCTGTCCATCAAGCAGAGCAACGTGT
TCAAGAACCTGACCGCCACTCTGATCGTGAACGTGAAGCCCCAAATCTATGAGAAGGCCGTGTCCAGCTT
TCCCGATCCTGCTCTGTATCCCCTGGGCTCCAGACAGATCCTGACCTGTACCGCCTATGGCATCCCTCAG
CCTACCATCAAGTGGTTCTGGCACCCCTGCAACCACAACCACAGCGAGGCCAGATGCGACTTCTGTAGCA
ACAACGAGGAATCCTTCATCCTGGACGCCGACAGCAACATGGGCAACAGAATCGAGAGCATCACACAGCG
CATGGCCATCATTGAGGGCAAGAACAAGATGGCCTCAACTCTGGTGGTGGCCGACTCCAGAATCAGCGGC
ATCTATATCTGTATCGCCAGCAACAAAGTGGGCACCGTGGGCAGAAACATCAGCTTCTACATCACCGATG
TGCCCAACGGCTTCCACGTGAACCTGGAAAAGATGCCCACCGAAGGCGAGGACCTGAAGCTGAGCTGTAC
CGTGAACAAGTTCCTGTACCGGGATGTGACCTGGATTCTGCTGCGGACAGTGAACAACCGGACCATGCAC
TACAGCATCAGCAAGCAGAAGATGGCCATTACCAAAGAGCACAGCATCACCCTGAATCTGACCATCATGA
ACGTGTCCCTGCAAGACAGCGGCACCTACGCCTGTAGAGCCCGGAATGTGTATACCGGCGAGGAAATCCT
GCAAAAGAAAGAGATCACCATCCGGGACCAAGAGGCCCCTTACCTGCTGAGAAACCTGAGCGATCACACC
GTGGCCATCAGCTCCAGCACCACACTGGACTGTCATGCCAATGGCGTGCCCGAGCCTCAGATCACCTGGT
TTAAGAACAACCACAAGATCCAGCAAGAGCCCGGCATCATTCTCGGCCCTGGAAGCTCTACCCTGTTCAT
CGAGAGAGTGACCGAAGAGGACGAGGGCGTGTACCACTGCAAGGCCACCAATCAGAAAGGCAGCGTGGAA
AGCAGCGCCTACCTGACCGTTCAGGGCACCAGCGACAAGTCCAACCTGGAACTGATCACTCTGACCTGCA
CCTGTGTGGCCGCTACACTGTTTTGGCTGCTGCTCACCCTGTTTATTCGGAAGATGAAGCGGGGCGCCAA
GAGCATGTCTAGCATGGTGTCAGACACTAGTTGCACATTCCCTTCATCTGATGGCATATTCTGGAAGCAT
TGGATTCAAACCAAGGATGGGCAGTGTGGCAGTCCATTAGTATCAACTAGAGATGGGTTCATTGTTGGTA
TACACTCAGCATCGAATTTCACCAACACAAACAATTATTTCACAAGCGTGCCGAAAAACTTCATGGAATT
GAAAACAAATCAGGAGGCGCAGCAGTGGGTTAGTGGTTGGCGATTAAATGCTGACTCAGTATTGTGGGGG
GGCCATAAAGTTTTCATGGTGAAACCTGAAGAGCCTTTTCAGCCAGTTAAGGAAGCGACTCAACTCATGA
ATCTTAAGGGCTCGGAGAACCTGTATTTTCAGATGGGGGGAGGCAGCGGGGGCCCTAAGAAAAAGCGCAA
AGTCTCCGGAGACGCTCTGGATGACTTTGATCTGGACATGCTTGGTTCCGATGCCTTGGACGATTTTGAC
CTCGATATGCTGGGCTCCGACGCTCTCGACGATTTCGACCTCGACATGCTGGGTAGCGATGCACTGGATG
ACTTTGATCTGGATATGCTCGGATCCGGTGGTGGCGGGTCTGGAGGAGGAGGTAGTGGTGGAGGTGGCTC
TGGTACCGCTAGACCCGGCGAAAGACCTTTCCAGTGCCGGATCTGCATGAGGAACTTCAGCAAGGGCGAG
AGACTCGTGCGGCACACCAGAACACACACAGGCGAGAAGCCCTTCCAGTGTAGAATCTGTATGCGCAACT
TCAGCCGGATGGACAACCTGAGCACCCACCTGAGAACCCATACCGGGGAGAAGCCATTTCAATGCCGCAT
CTGTATGAGAAATTTTTCCCGGAAGGACGCCCTGAACCGGCACCTGAAAACACACCTGAGAGGCAGCTGA
GCGGCCGCTCGAGTCTAGAGGGCCCGTTTAAACCCGCTGATCAGCCTCGACTGTGCCTTCTAGTTGCCAG
CCATCTGTTGTTTGCCCCTCCCCCGTGCCTTCCTTGACCCTGGAAGGTGCCACTCCCACTGTCCTTTCCT
AATAAAATGAGGAAATTGCATCGCATTGTCTGAGTAGGTGTCATTCTATTCTGGGGGGTGGGGTGGGGCA
GGACAGCAAGGGGGAGGATTGGGAAGTCAATAGCAGGCATGCTGGGGATGCGGTGGGCTCTATGGCTTCT
GAGGCAGGTCGAAGAGACTGCCCGACACATCTTAGTGAGCGCATCGCGATAAGCTCTAGAGGGACAGCCC
CCCCCCAAAGCCCCCAGGGATGTAATTACGTCCCTCCCCCGCTAGGGGGCAGCAGCGAGCCGCCCGGGGC
TCCGCTCCGGTCCGGCGCTCCCCCCGCATCCCCGAGCCGGCAGCGTGCGGGGACAGCCCGGGCACGGGGA
AGGTGGCACGGGATCGCTTTCCTCTGAACGCTTCTCGCTGCTCTTTGAGCCTGCAGACACCTGGGGGGAT
ACGGGGAAAAAGCTTTAGGCTGAAAGAGAGATTTAGAATGACAGAATCATAGAACGGCCTGCGTACGGAT
GGGGCTCTAGCTCTAGAGCTTGATATCGAATTCCTGCAGCCCCGCTAGAGGGACAGCCCCCCCCCAAAGC
CCCCAGGGATGTAATTACGTCCCTCCCCCGCTAGGGGGCAGCAGCGAGCCGCCCGGGGCTCCGCTCCGGT
CCGGCGCTCCCCCCGCATCCCCGAGCCGGCAGCGTGCGGGGACAGCCCGGGCACGGGGAAGGTGGCACGG
GATCGCTTTCCTCTGAACGCTTCTCGCTGCTCTTTGAGCCTGCAGACACCTGGGGGGATACGGGGAAAAA
GCTTTAGGCTGAAAGAGAGATTTAGAATGACAGAATCATAGAACGGCCTGGGCGCGCCTGGTGGCGAACG
ATCAACAGACGGGAGAGGTTACGAGGATGCACATGTGACCGAGGGATCTAGAGGGCCCGTTTAAACCCGC
TGATCAGCCTCGACTGTGCCTTCTAGTTGCCAGCCATCTGTTGTTTGCCCCTCCCCCGTGCCTTCCTTGA
CCCTGGAAGGTGCCACTCCCACTGTCCTTTCCTAATAAAATGAGGAAATTGCATCGCATTGTCTGAGTAG
GTGTCATTCTATTCTGGGGGGTGGGGTGGGGCAGGACAGCAAGGGGGAGGATTGGGAAGTCAATAGCAGG
CATGCTGGGGATGCGGTGGGCTCTATGGCTTCTGAGGCGGAAAGAACCAGCTGGGGCTCTAGGGGGTATC
CCC
[124 nt withheld, positions 14564-14687]
C
[91 nt withheld, positions 14689-14779]
A
[49 nt withheld, positions 14781-14829]
CCTTTGACGTTGGAGTCCACGTTCTTT
[37 nt withheld, positions 14857-14893]
ACCCTATCTCGGTCTATTCTTTTGATTTATAAGGGATTTTGCCGATTTCGGCCTATTGGTTAAAAAATGA
GCTGATTTAACAAAAATTTAACGCGAATTAATTCTGTGGAATGTGTGTCAGTTAGGCTCAATTAGTCAGC
AACCATAGTCCCGCCCCTAACTCCGCCCATCCCGCCCCTAACTCCGCCCAGTTCCGCCCATTCTCCGCCC
CATGGCTGACTAATTTTTTTTATTTATGCAGAGGCCGAGGCCGCCTCTGCCTCTGAGCTATTCCAGAAGT
AGTGAGGAGGCTTTTTTGGAGGCCTAGGCTTTTGCAAAAAGCTCCCGGGAGCTTGTATATCCATTTTCGG
AGGTTGGGCTTCGGAATCGTTTTCCGGGACGCCGGCTGGATGATCCTCCAGCGCGGGGATCTCATGCTGG
AGTTCTTCGCCCACCCCAACTTGTTTATTGCAGCTTATAATGGTTACAAATAAAGCAATAGCATCACAAA
TTTCACAAATAAAGCATTTTTTTCACTGCATTCTAGTTGTGGTTTGTCCAAACTCATCAATGTATCTTAT
CATGTCTGTATACCGTCGACCTCTAGCTAGAGCTTGGCGTAATCATGGTCATAGCTGTTTCCTGTGTGAA
ATTGTTATCCGCTCACAATTCCACACAACATACGAGCCGGAAGCATAAAGTGTAAAGCCTGGGGTGCCTA
ATGAGTGAGCTAACTCACATTAATTGCGTTGCGCTCACTGCCCGCTTTCCAGTCGGGAAACCTGTCGTGC
CAGCTGCATTAATGAATCGGCCAACGCGCGGGGAGAGGCGGTTTGCGTATTGGGCGCTCTTCCGCTTCCT
CGCTCACTGACTCGCTGCGCTCGGTCGTTCGGCTGCGGCGAGCGGTATCAGCTCACTCAAAGGCGGTAAT
ACGGTTATCCACAGAATCAGGGGATAACGCAGGAAAGAACATGTGAGCAAAAGGCCAGCAAAAGGCCAGG
AACCGTAAAAAGGCCGCGTTGCTGGCGTTTTTCCATAGGCTCCGCCCCCCTGACGAGCATCACAAAAATC
GACGCTCAAGTCAGAGGTGGCGAAACCCGACAGGACTATAAAGATACCAGGCGTTTCCCCCTGGAAGCTC
CCTCGTGCGCTCTCCTGTTCCGACCCTGCCGCTTACCGGATACCTGTCCGCCTTTCTCCCTTCGGGAAGC
GTGGCGCTTTCTCATAGCTCACGCTGTAGGTATCTCAGTTCGGTGTAGGTCGTTCGCTCCAAGCTGGGCT
GTGTGCACGAACCCCCCGTTCAGCCCGACCGCTGCGCCTTATCCGGTAACTATCGTCTTGAGTCCAACCC
GGTAAGACACGACTTATCGCCACTGGCAGCAGCCACTGGTAACAGGATTAGCAGAGCGAGGTATGTAGGC
GGTGCTACAGAGTTCTTGAAGTGGTGGCCTAACTACGGCTACACTAGAAGAACAGTATTTGGTATCTGCG
CTCTGCTGAAGCCAGTTACCTTCGGAAAAAGAGTTGGTAGCTCTTGATCCGGCAAACAAACCACCGCTGG
TAGCGGTGGTTTTTTTGTTTGCAAGCAGCAGATTACGCGCAGAAAAAAAGGATCTCAAGAAGATCCTTTG
ATCTTTTCTACGGGGTCTGACGCTCAGTGGAACGAAAACTCACGTTAAGGGATTTTGGTCATGAGATTAT
CAAAAAGGATCTTCACCTAGATCCTTTTAAATTAAAAATGAAGTTTTAAATCAATCTAAAGTATATATGA
GTAAACTTGGTCTGACAGTTACCAATGCTTGACATTGGTCATGGCTAGTGCTTGGATTCTCACCAATAAA
AAACGCCCGGCGGCAACCGAGCGTTCTGAACAAATCCAGATGGAGTTCTGAGGTCATTACTGGATCTATC
AACAGGAGTCCAAGCCAATTCTCGAACCCCAGAGTCCCGCTCAGAAGAACTCGTCAAGAAGGCGATAGAA
GGCGATGCGCTGCGAATCGGGAGCGGCGATACCGTAAAGCACGAGGAAGCGGTCAGCCCATTCGCCGCCA
AGCTCTTCAGCAATATCACGGGTAGCCAACGCTATGTCCTGATAGCGGTCCGCCACACCCAGCCGGCCAC
AGTCGATGAATCCAGAAAAGCGGCCATTTTCCACCATGATATTCGGCAAGCAGGCATCGCCGTGGGTCAC
GACGAGATCCTCGCCGTCGGGCATACGCGCCTTGAGCCTGGCGAACAGTTCGGCTGGCGCGAGCCCCTGA
TGCTCTTCGTCCAGATCATCCTGATCGACAAGACCGGCTTCCATCCGAGTACGTGCTCGCTCGATGCGAT
GTTTCGCTTGGTGGTCGAATGGGCAGGTAGCCGGATCAAGCGTATGCAGCCGCCGCATTGCATCAGCCAT
GATGGATACTTTCTCGGCAGGAGCAAGGTGAGATGACAGGAGATCCTGCCCCGGCACTTCGCCCAATAGC
AGCCAGTCCCTTCCCGCTTCAGTGACAACGTCGAGCACAGCCGCGCAAGGAACGCCCGTCGTGGCCAGCC
ACGATAGCCGCGCTGCCTCGTCTTGCAGTTCATTCAGGGCACCGGACAGGTCGGTCTTGACAAAAAGAAC
CGGGCGACCCTGCGCTGACAGCCGGAACACGGCGGCATCAGAGCAGCCGATTGTCTGTTGTGCCCAGTCA
TAGCCGAATAGCCTCTCCACCCAAGCCGCCGGAGAACCTGCGTGCAATCCATCTTGTTCAATCATGCGAA
ACGATCCTCATCCTGTCTCTTGATCAGATCTTGATCCCCTGCGCCATCAGATCCTTGGCGGCAAGAAAGC
CATCCAGTTTACTTTGCAGGGCTTCCCAACCTTACCAGAGGGCGGCCCAACTGGCAATTCCGACGTC
Features (pLannotate 1.2.2; 41 found; start..end, strand, type, name):
     16..68      -  misc_feature   bom (fragment): basis of mobility region from pBR322
    270..322     -  misc_feature   bom (fragment): basis of mobility region from pBR322
    477..856     +  enhancer       CMV enhancer: human cytomegalovirus immediate early enhancer
    857..1060    +  promoter       CMV promoter: human cytomegalovirus (CMV) immediate early promoter
   1056..1089    +  LTR            5' LTR (truncated) (fragment): truncated 5' long terminal repeat (LTR) from HIV-1
   1105..1123    +  promoter       T7 promoter: promoter for bacteriophage T7 RNA polymerase
   1149..1856    +  CDS            mNeonGreen: mNeonGreen is a basic (constitutively fluorescent) green/yellow fluorescent protein published in 2013, derived from Branchiostoma lanceolatum. It is reported to be a very rapidly-maturing monomer with moderate acid sensitivity.
   1910..2021    +  polyA_signal   bGH poly(A) signal: bovine growth hormone polyadenylation signal
   2506..2531    -  misc_feature   MCS (fragment): pBluescript multiple cloning site
   3202..3413    +  promoter       EF-1α core promoter: core promoter for human elongation factor EF-1α
   3414..3527    +  intron         EF-1α intron A (fragment): intron upstream of the start codon of human EF-1α
   4153..4356    +  intron         EF-1α intron A: truncated intron upstream of the start codon of human EF-1α
   4365..4399    +  promoter       TRE3GV promoter (fragment): 3rd-generation Tet-responsive promoter that can be activated by binding of Tet-On® 3G, optimized for retroviral and lentiviral vectors
   4478..6919    +  CDS            KDR (fragment): VGFR2_HUMAN - Also known as FLK1, VEGFR2. Experimental evidence at protein level: Swiss-Prot protein existence level 1. Tyrosine-protein kinase that acts as a cell-surface receptor for VEGFA, VEGFC and VEGFD. Plays an essential role in the regulation of angiogenesis, vascular development, vascular permeability, and embryonic hematopoiesis. Promotes proliferation, survival, migration and differentiation of endothelial cells. Promotes reorganization of the actin cytoskeleton. Isoforms lacking a transmembrane domain, such as isoform 2 and isoform 3, may function as decoy receptors for VEGFA, VEGF
   6923..7270    +  CDS            TEV protease (fragment): tobacco etch virus protease (Kapust et al., 2001)
   7324..7435    +  polyA_signal   bGH poly(A) signal: bovine growth hormone polyadenylation signal
   7920..7945    -  misc_feature   MCS (fragment): pBluescript multiple cloning site
   8616..8827    +  promoter       EF-1α core promoter: core promoter for human elongation factor EF-1α
   8828..8941    +  intron         EF-1α intron A (fragment): intron upstream of the start codon of human EF-1α
   9567..9770    +  intron         EF-1α intron A: truncated intron upstream of the start codon of human EF-1α
   9779..9813    +  promoter       TRE3GV promoter (fragment): 3rd-generation Tet-responsive promoter that can be activated by binding of Tet-On® 3G, optimized for retroviral and lentiviral vectors
   9892..12312   +  CDS            FLT1 (fragment): VGFR1_HUMAN - Also known as FLT, FRT, VEGFR1. Experimental evidence at protein level: Swiss-Prot protein existence level 1. [Isoform 7]: Has a truncated kinase domain; it increases phosphorylation of SRC at 'Tyr-418' by unknown means and promotes tumor cell invasion. From Homo sapiens (Human).
  12319..12672   +  CDS            TEV protease (fragment): tobacco etch virus protease (Kapust et al., 2001)
  12979..13011   +  CDS            CCR5TC (fragment): zinc-finger domain from the CCR5-224 (+) zinc-finger nuclease that recognizes the left half-site target sequence in the human CCR5 gene (Perez et al., 2008; Gross et al., 2013)
  13281..13392   +  polyA_signal   bGH poly(A) signal: bovine growth hormone polyadenylation signal
  13877..13902   -  misc_feature   MCS (fragment): pBluescript multiple cloning site
  14294..14405   +  polyA_signal   bGH poly(A) signal: bovine growth hormone polyadenylation signal
  14522..14543   +  promoter       SV40 promoter (fragment): SV40 enhancer and early promoter
  14564..14992   +  rep_origin     f1 ori (sequence partly withheld): f1 bacteriophage origin of replication; arrow indicates direction of (+) strand synthesis
  14997..15019   +  promoter       SV40 promoter (fragment): SV40 enhancer and early promoter
  15020..15211   +  promoter       SV40 promoter: SV40 early promoter
  15238..15336   +  CDS            ble (fragment): BLE_KLEPN - Experimental evidence at protein level: Swiss-Prot protein existence level 1. Binding protein with a strong affinity to the bleomycin family of antibiotics. Binds to CL990; an antimitotic-antibiotic compound. From Klebsiella pneumoniae.
  15331..15452   +  polyA_signal   SV40 poly(A) signal: SV40 polyadenylation signal
  15523..15545   -  protein_bind   lac operator (fragment): The lac repressor binds to the lac operator to inhibit transcription in E. coli. This inhibition can be relieved by adding lactose or isopropyl-β-D-thiogalactopyranoside (IPTG). lac repressor encoded by lacI
  15549..15579   -  promoter       lac promoter: promoter for the E. coli lac operon
  15594..15615   -  protein_bind   CAP binding site: CAP binding activates transcription in the presence of cAMP. E. coli catabolite activator protein
  15628..15720   -  CDS            lacI (fragment): lac repressor; lacI; The lac repressor binds to the lac operator to inhibit transcription in E. coli. This inhibition can be relieved by adding lactose or isopropyl-β-D-thiogalactopyranoside (IPTG).
  15903..16491   -  rep_origin     ori: high-copy-number ColE1/pMB1/pBR322/pUC origin of replication
  16699..16793   -  terminator     lambda t0 terminator: transcription terminator from phage lambda
  16827..17618   -  CDS            neo: KKA2_KLEPN - Also known as kan, nptII. Experimental evidence at protein level: Swiss-Prot protein existence level 1. Resistance to kanamycin, neomycin, paromomycin, ribostamycin, butirosin and gentamicin B. From Klebsiella pneumoniae.
  17650..17754   -  CDS            tnpA (fragment): TN5P_ECOLX - Also known as tnp. Experimental evidence at protein level: Swiss-Prot protein existence level 1. Mediates transposition of transposon Tn5 by a 'cut and paste' mechanism. First, the monomeric transposase binds the 19 bp inverted DNA repeats flanking the transposon. Then, dimerization of the DNA- bound transposase creates a synaptic DNA complex. After nicking of the first DNA strand, excision of the transposon proceeds through a series of intermediates. The transposase then mediates the insertion of the transposon at a new site by strand transfer. The activity of the wild- type tran
