[The description below was written by a language model from this plasmid's Addgene catalogue record and pLannotate feature annotations shown in this document.]
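Description:
L4860 is a 17.8 kb multigene mammalian expression plasmid built by Golden Gate assembly in the pPD1179 Multigene Expression Destination Vector (MGEV). It is maintained in E. coli through a ColE1/pUC-type origin and a neo/nptII kanamycin resistance gene. The catalogue lists it as low copy, even though the annotated origin is described as a high-copy type. An f1 origin is also present. Downstream of an SV40 early promoter only a short fragment of the ble gene is annotated, so the record does not support a functional mammalian selection marker.

The payload consists of three tandem transcription units, each ending in a bGH polyadenylation signal. The first uses the CMV enhancer/promoter to express mNeonGreen constitutively, which presumably marks transfected cells. The other two each use the human EF-1α promoter with its intron. One expresses a portion of human VEGFR2 (KDR) fused to the N-terminal half of split TEV protease carrying the 75S mutation. The other expresses a portion of human VEGFR1 (FLT1) fused to the C-terminal TEV protease half (190K mutation), followed by the ZF6a zinc-finger synthetic transcription factor; the annotation tool picks up only a small zinc-finger fragment in this region. The record lists an N-terminal 3xFLAG tag, which is not annotated in the feature table.

The design fits a split-protease synthetic receptor. Ligand-induced association of the two VEGFR chains would reconstitute TEV protease, which would then release the tethered transcription factor to activate a cognate reporter or output gene supplied separately. The record does not spell out this mechanism or annotate a protease cleavage site. The associated work concerns converting natural cytokine receptors into orthogonal synthetic biosensors, and this plasmid delivers both chains plus a fluorescent marker from a single vector.
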