Addgene plasmid #244188: L4860 VEGFR2 NTEVp chain (75S NTEVp mutant), VEGFR1 CTEVp chain with ZF6a in MGEV
Purpose: Multigene vector for constitutive expression of mNeonGreen, VEGFR2 NTEVp chain (75S NTEVp mutant), and VEGFR1 CTEVp chain with ZF6a
Depositing lab: Joshua Leonard. Depositing organization: Northwestern University. Publication: Conversion of natural cytokine receptors into orthogonal synthetic biosensors. Edelstein HI, Cosio A, Ezekiel ML, Corcoran WK, Morris AH, Leonard JN. Nat Chem Biol. 2025 Aug 22:10.1038/s41589-025-01986-1. doi: 10.1038/s41589-025-01986-1. PubMed 40846994.
Backbone
  Vector backbone: pPD1179 Multigene Expression Destination Vector
  Vector type: Mammalian Expression, Synthetic Biology
Growth in bacteria
  Bacterial resistance: Kanamycin, 50 μg/mL
  Growth temperature: 30°C
  Growth strain: NEB Stable
  Copy number: Low Copy
Gene/Insert
  Gene/Insert name: mNeonGreen; VEGFR2 NTEVp chain with NTEVp 75S mutant; VEGFR1 CTEVp chain with ZF6 synTF
  Species: H. sapiens (human), Synthetic
  Mutation: NTEVp_75S, CTEVp_190K
  Promoter: hEF1a, CMV
  Tag / fusion protein: 3xFLAG (N terminal on insert)
  Cloning method: Golden Gate
Terms and licenses: Academic/Nonprofit Terms; Industry Terms: Not Available to Industry
Depositor comments: Please visit https://doi.org/10.1101/2024.03.23.586421 for bioRxiv preprint.
How to cite: L4860 VEGFR2 NTEVp chain (75S NTEVp mutant), VEGFR1 CTEVp chain with ZF6a in MGEV was a gift from Joshua Leonard (Addgene plasmid # 244188 ; http://n2t.net/addgene:244188 ; RRID:Addgene_244188)
